LOCUS       Exported 6441 bp ds-DNA circular SYN 13-MAY-2021
DEFINITION  Targeting expression to neuronal and glial cell types in mice,
            non-human primates, and human retina.
ACCESSION   .
VERSION     .
KEYWORDS    153_pAAV-ProC31-CatCh-GFP-WPRE
SOURCE      synthetic DNA construct
  ORGANISM  synthetic DNA construct
REFERENCE   1 (bases 1 to 6441)
  AUTHORS   Juttner J, Szabo A, Gross-Scherf B, Morikawa RK, Rompani SB, Hantz
            P, Szikra T, Esposti F, Cowan CS, Bharioke A, Patino-Alvarez CP,
            Keles O, Kusnyerik A, Azoulay T, Hartl D, Krebs AR, Schubeler D,
            Hajdu RI, Lukats A, Nemeth J, Nagy ZZ, Wu KC, Wu RH, Xiang L, Fang
            XL, Jin ZB, Goldblum D, Hasler PW, Scholl HPN, Krol J, Roska B
  TITLE     Targeting neuronal and glial cell types with synthetic promoter AAVs
            in mice, non-human primates and humans.
  JOURNAL   Nat Neurosci. 2019 Jul 8. pii: 10.1038/s41593-019-0431-2. doi:
            10.1038/s41593-019-0431-2.
  PUBMED    31285614
REFERENCE   2 (bases 1 to 6441)
  AUTHORS   .
  TITLE     Direct Submission
  JOURNAL   Exported May 13, 2021 from SnapGene Server 1.1.58
            http://www.snapgene.com
FEATURES             Location/Qualifiers
     source          1..6441
                     /organism="synthetic DNA construct"
                     /mol_type="other DNA"
     promoter        552..748
                     /label=SV40 promoter
                     /note="SV40 early promoter"
     rep_origin      599..734
                     /label=SV40 ori
                     /note="SV40 origin of replication"
     primer_bind     661..680
                     /label=SV40pro-F
                     /note="SV40 promoter/origin, forward primer"
     regulatory      755..764
                     /regulatory_class="other"
                     /note="vertebrate consensus sequence for strong initiation
                     of translation (Kozak, 1987)"
     CDS             761..1684
                     /codon_start=1
                     /product="N-terminal fragment of channelrhodopsin-2 from
                     the alga Chlamydomonas reinhardtii (Nagel et al., 2003)"
                     /label=ChR2
                     /note="blue light-activated cation channel"
                     /translation="MDYGGALSAVGRELLFVTNPVVVNGSVLVPEDQCYCAGWIESRGT
                     NGAQTASNVLQWLAAGFSILLLMFYAYQTWKSTCGWEEIYVCAIEMVKVILEFFFEFKN
                     PSMLYLATGHRVQWLRYAEWLLTCPVICIHLSNLTGLSNDYSRRTMGLLVSDIGTIVWG
                     ATSAMATGYVKVIFFCLGLCYGANTFFHAAKAYIEGYHTVPKGRCRQVVTGMAWLFFVS
                     WGMFPILFILGPEGFGVLSVYGSTVGHTIIDLMSKNCWGLLGHYLRVLIHEHILIHGDI
                     RKTTKLNIGGTEIEVETLVEDEAEAGA"
     CDS             1691..2407
                     /codon_start=1
                     /product="enhanced GFP"
                     /label=EGFP
                     /translation="MVSKGEELFTGVVPILVELDGDVNGHKFSVSGEGEGDATYGKLTL
                     KFICTTGKLPVPWPTLVTTLTYGVQCFSRYPDHMKQHDFFKSAMPEGYVQERTIFFKDD
                     GNYKTRAEVKFEGDTLVNRIELKGIDFKEDGNILGHKLEYNYNSHNVYIMADKQKNGIK
                     VNFKIRHNIEDGSVQLADHYQQNTPIGDGPVLLPDNHYLSTQSALSKDPNEKRDHMVLL
                     EFVTAAGITLGMDELYK"
     primer_bind     complement(1736..1757)
                     /label=EGFP-N
                     /note="EGFP, reverse primer"
     primer_bind     complement(1997..2016)
                     /label=EXFP-R
                     /note="For distinguishing EGFP variants, reverse primer"
     primer_bind     2344..2365
                     /label=EGFP-C
                     /note="EGFP, forward primer"
     misc_feature    2438..3026
                     /label=WPRE
                     /note="woodchuck hepatitis virus posttranscriptional
                     regulatory element"
     primer_bind     complement(2491..2511)
                     /label=WPRE-R
                     /note="WPRE, reverse primer"
     CDS             complement(2909..2920)
                     /codon_start=1
                     /product="Factor Xa recognition and cleavage site"
                     /label=Factor Xa site
                     /translation="IEGR"
     polyA_signal    3058..3534
                     /label=hGH poly(A) signal
                     /note="human growth hormone polyadenylation signal"
     primer_bind     complement(3257..3276)
                     /label=hGH-PA-R
                     /note="Human growth hormone terminator, reverse primer"
     repeat_region   3574..3714
                     /label=AAV2 ITR
                     /note="inverted terminal repeat of adeno-associated virus
                     serotype 2"
     repeat_region   3574..3703
                     /label=AAV2 ITR
     rep_origin      3789..4244
                     /direction=RIGHT
                     /label=f1 ori
                     /note="f1 bacteriophage origin of replication; arrow
                     indicates direction of (+) strand synthesis"
     primer_bind     complement(3876..3895)
                     /label=F1ori-R
                     /note="F1 origin, reverse primer"
     primer_bind     4086..4107
                     /label=F1ori-F
                     /note="F1 origin, forward primer"
     primer_bind     complement(4261..4280)
                     /label=pRS-marker
                     /note="pRS vectors, use to sequence yeast selectable
                     marker"
     primer_bind     4380..4402
                     /label=pGEX 3'
                     /note="pGEX vectors, reverse primer"
     primer_bind     complement(4440..4458)
                     /label=pBRforEco
                     /note="pBR322 vectors, upsteam of EcoRI site, forward
                     primer"
     promoter        4526..4630
                     /gene="bla"
                     /label=AmpR promoter
     CDS             4631..5491
                     /codon_start=1
                     /gene="bla"
                     /product="beta-lactamase"
                     /label=AmpR
                     /note="confers resistance to ampicillin, carbenicillin, and
                     related antibiotics"
                     /translation="MSIQHFRVALIPFFAAFCLPVFAHPETLVKVKDAEDQLGARVGYI
                     ELDLNSGKILESFRPEERFPMMSTFKVLLCGAVLSRIDAGQEQLGRRIHYSQNDLVEYS
                     PVTEKHLTDGMTVRELCSAAITMSDNTAANLLLTTIGGPKELTAFLHNMGDHVTRLDRW
                     EPELNEAIPNDERDTTMPVAMATTLRKLLTGELLTLASRQQLIDWMEADKVAGPLLRSA
                     LPAGWFIADKSGAGERGSRGIIAALGPDGKPSRIVVIYTTGSQATMDERNRQIAEIGAS
                     LIKHW"
     primer_bind     complement(4849..4868)
                     /label=Amp-R
                     /note="Ampicillin resistance gene, reverse primer"
     rep_origin      5662..6250
                     /direction=RIGHT
                     /label=ori
                     /note="high-copy-number ColE1/pMB1/pBR322/pUC origin of
                     replication"
     primer_bind     6151..6170
                     /label=pBR322ori-F
                     /note="pBR322 origin, forward primer"
     repeat_region   6312..6441
                     /label=AAV2 ITR (alternate)
                     /note="Functional equivalent of wild-type AAV2 ITR"
ORIGIN
        1 gcggccgcac gcgtcggtta atttgcggtg tctgtggttt tggcgaaact tccaggtctg
       61 tggtttcgtc acccatccag ggtctgtggt tttcacttga gtcagccgtc tgtggtttac
      121 tgcgcaacat tttgtctgtg gtttgacacg ggcccccgtg tctgtggttt cagttgtcag
      181 tatttgtctg tggtttaatc ctcgcgcgag cgtctgtggt tttccccgcg gccaacggtc
      241 tgtggtttgg ggattgtcat aaagtctgtg gtttgatgga accgctcatg tctgtggttt
      301 ttccccctaa agcacgtctg tggtttgtta tacaagagtt tgtctgtggt ttgcgccctg
      361 cggaggggtc tgtggtttat cacctacgat cgagtctgtg gtttgaaaca cttatatctg
      421 tctgtggttt aatagatgga ttaatgtctg tggttttaga tttcagtcgt ggtctgtggt
      481 ttttgcagat ttttactgtc tgtggtttgc cttgccgcga aacgtctgtg gtttgctcga
      541 gatctgcgat ctgcatctca attagtcagc aaccatagtc ccgcccctaa ctccgcccat
      601 cccgccccta actccgccca gttccgccca ttctccgccc catcgctgac taattttttt
      661 tatttatgca gaggccgagg ccgcctcggc ctctgagcta ttccagaagt agtgaggagg
      721 cttttttgga ggcctaggct tttgcaaagg atccgccacc atggattatg gaggcgccct
      781 gagtgccgtt gggcgcgagc tgctatttgt aacgaaccca gtagtcgtca atggctctgt
      841 acttgtgcct gaggaccagt gttactgcgc gggctggatt gagtcgcgtg gcacaaacgg
      901 tgcccaaacg gcgtcgaacg tgctgcaatg gcttgctgct ggcttctcca tcctactgct
      961 tatgttttac gcctaccaaa catggaagtc aacctgcggc tgggaggaga tctatgtgtg
     1021 cgctatcgag atggtcaagg tgattctcga gttcttcttc gagtttaaga acccgtccat
     1081 gctgtatcta gccacaggcc accgcgtcca gtggttgcgt tacgccgagt ggcttctcac
     1141 ctgcccggtc atttgcattc acctgtcaaa cctgacgggc ttgtccaacg actacagcag
     1201 gcgcaccatg ggtctgcttg tgtctgatat tggcacaatt gtgtggggcg ccacttccgc
     1261 catggccacc ggatacgtca aggtcatctt cttctgcctg ggtctgtgtt atggtgctaa
     1321 cacgttcttt cacgctgcca aggcctacat cgagggttac cacaccgtgc cgaagggccg
     1381 gtgtcgccag gtggtgactg gcatggcttg gctcttcttc gtatcatggg gtatgttccc
     1441 catcctgttc atcctcggcc ccgagggctt cggcgtcctg agcgtgtacg gctccaccgt
     1501 cggccacacc atcattgacc tgatgtcgaa gaactgctgg ggtctgctcg gccactacct
     1561 gcgcgtgctg atccacgagc atatcctcat ccacggcgac attcgcaaga ccaccaaatt
     1621 gaacattggt ggcactgaga ttgaggtcga gacgctggtg gaggacgagg ccgaggctgg
     1681 cgcggtaccc atggtgagca agggcgagga gctgttcacc ggggtggtgc ccatcctggt
     1741 cgagctggac ggcgacgtaa acggccacaa gttcagcgtg tccggcgagg gcgagggcga
     1801 tgccacctac ggcaagctga ccctgaagtt catctgcacc accggcaagc tgcccgtgcc
     1861 ctggcccacc ctcgtgacca ccctgaccta cggcgtgcag tgcttcagcc gctaccccga
     1921 ccacatgaag cagcacgact tcttcaagtc cgccatgccc gaaggctacg tccaggagcg
     1981 caccatcttc ttcaaggacg acggcaacta caagacccgc gccgaggtga agttcgaggg
     2041 cgacaccctg gtgaaccgca tcgagctgaa gggcatcgac ttcaaggagg acggcaacat
     2101 cctggggcac aagctggagt acaactacaa cagccacaac gtctatatca tggccgacaa
     2161 gcagaagaac ggcatcaagg tgaacttcaa gatccgccac aacatcgagg acggcagcgt
     2221 gcagctcgcc gaccactacc agcagaacac ccccatcggc gacggccccg tgctgctgcc
     2281 cgacaaccac tacctgagca cccagtccgc cctgagcaaa gaccccaacg agaagcgcga
     2341 tcacatggtc ctgctggagt tcgtgaccgc cgccgggatc actctcggca tggacgagct
     2401 gtacaagtga taagaattcg atatcaagct tatcgataat caacctctgg attacaaaat
     2461 ttgtgaaaga ttgactggta ttcttaacta tgttgctcct tttacgctat gtggatacgc
     2521 tgctttaatg cctttgtatc atgctattgc ttcccgtatg gctttcattt tctcctcctt
     2581 gtataaatcc tggttgctgt ctctttatga ggagttgtgg cccgttgtca ggcaacgtgg
     2641 cgtggtgtgc actgtgtttg ctgacgcaac ccccactggt tggggcattg ccaccacctg
     2701 tcagctcctt tccgggactt tcgctttccc cctccctatt gccacggcgg aactcatcgc
     2761 cgcctgcctt gcccgctgct ggacaggggc tcggctgttg ggcactgaca attccgtggt
     2821 gttgtcgggg aaatcatcgt cctttccttg gctgctcgcc tatgttgcca cctggattct
     2881 gcgcgggacg tccttctgct acgtcccttc ggccctcaat ccagcggacc ttccttcccg
     2941 cggcctgctg ccggctctgc ggcctcttcc gcgtcttcgc cttcgccctc agacgagtcg
     3001 gatctccctt tgggccgcct ccccgcatcg ataccgagcg ctgctcgaga gatctacggg
     3061 tggcatccct gtgacccctc cccagtgcct ctcctggccc tggaagttgc cactccagtg
     3121 cccaccagcc ttgtcctaat aaaattaagt tgcatcattt tgtctgacta ggtgtccttc
     3181 tataatatta tggggtggag gggggtggta tggagcaagg ggcaagttgg gaagacaacc
     3241 tgtagggcct gcggggtcta ttgggaacca agctggagtg cagtggcaca atcttggctc
     3301 actgcaatct ccgcctcctg ggttcaagcg attctcctgc ctcagcctcc cgagttgttg
     3361 ggattccagg catgcatgac caggctcagc taatttttgt ttttttggta gagacggggt
     3421 ttcaccatat tggccaggct ggtctccaac tcctaatctc aggtgatcta cccaccttgg
     3481 cctcccaaat tgctgggatt acaggcgtga accactgctc ccttccctgt ccttctgatt
     3541 ttgtaggtaa ccacgtgcgg accgagcggc cgcaggaacc cctagtgatg gagttggcca
     3601 ctccctctct gcgcgctcgc tcgctcactg aggccgggcg accaaaggtc gcccgacgcc
     3661 cgggctttgc ccgggcggcc tcagtgagcg agcgagcgcg cagctgcctg caggggcgcc
     3721 tgatgcggta ttttctcctt acgcatctgt gcggtatttc acaccgcata nnnnnnnnnn
     3781 nnnnnnnnnn nnnnnnnnnn nnnnnnnnnn nnnnnnnnnn nnnnnnnnnn nnnnnnnnnn
     3841 nnnnnnnnnn nnnnnnnnnn nnnnntnnnn nnnnnnnnnn nnnnnnnnnn nnnnnnnnnn
     3901 nnnnnnnnnn nncnnnnnnn nnnnnnnnnn nnnnnnnnnn nnnnnnnnnn nnnnnnnnnn
     3961 nnnnnnnnnn nnnnnnnnnn nnnnnnnnnn nnnnnnnnnn nnnnnnnnnn nnnnnnnnnn
     4021 nnnnnnnnnn nnnnnnnnnn nnnnnnnnnn nnnncctttg acgttggagt ccacgttctt
     4081 taatagtgga ctcttgttcc aaactggaac aacactcaac tctatctcgg gctattcttt
     4141 tgatttataa gggattttgc cgatttcggt ctattggtta aaaaatgagc tgatttaaca
     4201 aaaatttaac gcgaatttta acaaaatatt aacgtttaca attttatggt gcactctcag
     4261 tacaatctgc tctgatgccg catagttaag ccagccccga cacccgccaa cacccgctga
     4321 cgcgccctga cgggcttgtc tgctcccggc atccgcttac agacaagctg tgaccgtctc
     4381 cgggagctgc atgtgtcaga ggttttcacc gtcatcaccg aaacgcgcga gacgaaaggg
     4441 cctcgtgata cgcctatttt tataggttaa tgtcatgata ataatggttt cttagacgtc
     4501 aggtggcact tttcggggaa atgtgcgcgg aacccctatt tgtttatttt tctaaataca
     4561 ttcaaatatg tatccgctca tgagacaata accctgataa atgcttcaat aatattgaaa
     4621 aaggaagagt atgagtattc aacatttccg tgtcgccctt attccctttt ttgcggcatt
     4681 ttgccttcct gtttttgctc acccagaaac gctggtgaaa gtaaaagatg ctgaagatca
     4741 gttgggtgca cgagtgggtt acatcgaact ggatctcaac agcggtaaga tccttgagag
     4801 ttttcgcccc gaagaacgtt ttccaatgat gagcactttt aaagttctgc tatgtggcgc
     4861 ggtattatcc cgtattgacg ccgggcaaga gcaactcggt cgccgcatac actattctca
     4921 gaatgacttg gttgagtact caccagtcac agaaaagcat cttacggatg gcatgacagt
     4981 aagagaatta tgcagtgctg ccataaccat gagtgataac actgcggcca acttacttct
     5041 gacaacgatc ggaggaccga aggagctaac cgcttttttg cacaacatgg gggatcatgt
     5101 aactcgcctt gatcgttggg aaccggagct gaatgaagcc ataccaaacg acgagcgtga
     5161 caccacgatg cctgtagcaa tggcaacaac gttgcgcaaa ctattaactg gcgaactact
     5221 tactctagct tcccggcaac aattaataga ctggatggag gcggataaag ttgcaggacc
     5281 acttctgcgc tcggcccttc cggctggctg gtttattgct gataaatctg gagccggtga
     5341 gcgtgggtct cgcggtatca ttgcagcact ggggccagat ggtaagccct cccgtatcgt
     5401 agttatctac acgacgggga gtcaggcaac tatggatgaa cgaaatagac agatcgctga
     5461 gataggtgcc tcactgatta agcattggta actgtcagac caagtttact catatatact
     5521 ttagattgat ttaaaacttc atttttaatt taaaaggatc taggtgaaga tcctttttga
     5581 taatctcatg accaaaatcc cttaacgtga gttttcgttc cactgagcgt cagaccccgt
     5641 agaaaagatc aaaggatctt cttgagatcc tttttttctg cgcgtaatct gctgcttgca
     5701 aacaaaaaaa ccaccgctac cagcggtggt ttgtttgccg gatcaagagc taccaactct
     5761 ttttccgaag gtaactggct tcagcagagc gcagatacca aatactgttc ttctagtgta
     5821 gccgtagtta ggccaccact tcaagaactc tgtagcaccg cctacatacc tcgctctgct
     5881 aatcctgtta ccagtggctg ctgccagtgg cgataagtcg tgtcttaccg ggttggactc
     5941 aagacgatag ttaccggata aggcgcagcg gtcgggctga acggggggtt cgtgcacaca
     6001 gcccagcttg gagcgaacga cctacaccga actgagatac ctacagcgtg agctatgaga
     6061 aagcgccacg cttcccgaag ggagaaaggc ggacaggtat ccggtaagcg gcagggtcgg
     6121 aacaggagag cgcacgaggg agcttccagg gggaaacgcc tggtatcttt atagtcctgt
     6181 cgggtttcgc cacctctgac ttgagcgtcg atttttgtga tgctcgtcag gggggcggag
     6241 cctatggaaa aacgccagca acgcggcctt tttacggttc ctggcctttt gctggccttt
     6301 tgctcacatg tcctgcaggc agctgcgcgc tcgctcgctc actgaggccg cccgggcgtc
     6361 gggcgacctt tggtcgcccg gcctcagtga gcgagcgagc gcgcagagag ggagtggcca
     6421 actccatcac taggggttcc t
//
