>Addgene plasmid #125966 | 153_pAAV-ProC31-CatCh-GFP-WPRE | depositor full sequence | sequence record 241111 | 153_pAAV-ProC31-CatCh-GFP-WPRE sequence 6441 bps
CCTGCAGGCAGCTGCGCGCTCGCTCGCTCACTGAGGCCGCCCGGGCGTCGGGCGACCTTTGGTCGCCCGG
CCTCAGTGAGCGAGCGAGCGCGCAGAGAGGGAGTGGCCAACTCCATCACTAGGGGTTCCTGCGGCCGCAC
GCGTCGGTTAATTTGCGGTGTCTGTGGTTTTGGCGAAACTTCCAGGTCTGTGGTTTCGTCACCCATCCAG
GGTCTGTGGTTTTCACTTGAGTCAGCCGTCTGTGGTTTACTGCGCAACATTTTGTCTGTGGTTTGACACG
GGCCCCCGTGTCTGTGGTTTCAGTTGTCAGTATTTGTCTGTGGTTTAATCCTCGCGCGAGCGTCTGTGGT
TTTCCCCGCGGCCAACGGTCTGTGGTTTGGGGATTGTCATAAAGTCTGTGGTTTGATGGAACCGCTCATG
TCTGTGGTTTTTCCCCCTAAAGCACGTCTGTGGTTTGTTATACAAGAGTTTGTCTGTGGTTTGCGCCCTG
CGGAGGGGTCTGTGGTTTATCACCTACGATCGAGTCTGTGGTTTGAAACACTTATATCTGTCTGTGGTTT
AATAGATGGATTAATGTCTGTGGTTTTAGATTTCAGTCGTGGTCTGTGGTTTTTGCAGATTTTTACTGTC
TGTGGTTTGCCTTGCCGCGAAACGTCTGTGGTTTGCTCGAGATCTGCGATCTGCATCTCAATTAGTCAGC
AACCATAGTCCCGCCCCTAACTCCGCCCATCCCGCCCCTAACTCCGCCCAGTTCCGCCCATTCTCCGCCC
CATCGCTGACTAATTTTTTTTATTTATGCAGAGGCCGAGGCCGCCTCGGCCTCTGAGCTATTCCAGAAGT
AGTGAGGAGGCTTTTTTGGAGGCCTAGGCTTTTGCAAAGGATCCGCCACCATGGATTATGGAGGCGCCCT
GAGTGCCGTTGGGCGCGAGCTGCTATTTGTAACGAACCCAGTAGTCGTCAATGGCTCTGTACTTGTGCCT
GAGGACCAGTGTTACTGCGCGGGCTGGATTGAGTCGCGTGGCACAAACGGTGCCCAAACGGCGTCGAACG
TGCTGCAATGGCTTGCTGCTGGCTTCTCCATCCTACTGCTTATGTTTTACGCCTACCAAACATGGAAGTC
AACCTGCGGCTGGGAGGAGATCTATGTGTGCGCTATCGAGATGGTCAAGGTGATTCTCGAGTTCTTCTTC
GAGTTTAAGAACCCGTCCATGCTGTATCTAGCCACAGGCCACCGCGTCCAGTGGTTGCGTTACGCCGAGT
GGCTTCTCACCTGCCCGGTCATTTGCATTCACCTGTCAAACCTGACGGGCTTGTCCAACGACTACAGCAG
GCGCACCATGGGTCTGCTTGTGTCTGATATTGGCACAATTGTGTGGGGCGCCACTTCCGCCATGGCCACC
GGATACGTCAAGGTCATCTTCTTCTGCCTGGGTCTGTGTTATGGTGCTAACACGTTCTTTCACGCTGCCA
AGGCCTACATCGAGGGTTACCACACCGTGCCGAAGGGCCGGTGTCGCCAGGTGGTGACTGGCATGGCTTG
GCTCTTCTTCGTATCATGGGGTATGTTCCCCATCCTGTTCATCCTCGGCCCCGAGGGCTTCGGCGTCCTG
AGCGTGTACGGCTCCACCGTCGGCCACACCATCATTGACCTGATGTCGAAGAACTGCTGGGGTCTGCTCG
GCCACTACCTGCGCGTGCTGATCCACGAGCATATCCTCATCCACGGCGACATTCGCAAGACCACCAAATT
GAACATTGGTGGCACTGAGATTGAGGTCGAGACGCTGGTGGAGGACGAGGCCGAGGCTGGCGCGGTACCC
ATGGTGAGCAAGGGCGAGGAGCTGTTCACCGGGGTGGTGCCCATCCTGGTCGAGCTGGACGGCGACGTAA
ACGGCCACAAGTTCAGCGTGTCCGGCGAGGGCGAGGGCGATGCCACCTACGGCAAGCTGACCCTGAAGTT
CATCTGCACCACCGGCAAGCTGCCCGTGCCCTGGCCCACCCTCGTGACCACCCTGACCTACGGCGTGCAG
TGCTTCAGCCGCTACCCCGACCACATGAAGCAGCACGACTTCTTCAAGTCCGCCATGCCCGAAGGCTACG
TCCAGGAGCGCACCATCTTCTTCAAGGACGACGGCAACTACAAGACCCGCGCCGAGGTGAAGTTCGAGGG
CGACACCCTGGTGAACCGCATCGAGCTGAAGGGCATCGACTTCAAGGAGGACGGCAACATCCTGGGGCAC
AAGCTGGAGTACAACTACAACAGCCACAACGTCTATATCATGGCCGACAAGCAGAAGAACGGCATCAAGG
TGAACTTCAAGATCCGCCACAACATCGAGGACGGCAGCGTGCAGCTCGCCGACCACTACCAGCAGAACAC
CCCCATCGGCGACGGCCCCGTGCTGCTGCCCGACAACCACTACCTGAGCACCCAGTCCGCCCTGAGCAAA
GACCCCAACGAGAAGCGCGATCACATGGTCCTGCTGGAGTTCGTGACCGCCGCCGGGATCACTCTCGGCA
TGGACGAGCTGTACAAGTGATAAGAATTCGATATCAAGCTTATCGATAATCAACCTCTGGATTACAAAAT
TTGTGAAAGATTGACTGGTATTCTTAACTATGTTGCTCCTTTTACGCTATGTGGATACGCTGCTTTAATG
CCTTTGTATCATGCTATTGCTTCCCGTATGGCTTTCATTTTCTCCTCCTTGTATAAATCCTGGTTGCTGT
CTCTTTATGAGGAGTTGTGGCCCGTTGTCAGGCAACGTGGCGTGGTGTGCACTGTGTTTGCTGACGCAAC
CCCCACTGGTTGGGGCATTGCCACCACCTGTCAGCTCCTTTCCGGGACTTTCGCTTTCCCCCTCCCTATT
GCCACGGCGGAACTCATCGCCGCCTGCCTTGCCCGCTGCTGGACAGGGGCTCGGCTGTTGGGCACTGACA
ATTCCGTGGTGTTGTCGGGGAAATCATCGTCCTTTCCTTGGCTGCTCGCCTATGTTGCCACCTGGATTCT
GCGCGGGACGTCCTTCTGCTACGTCCCTTCGGCCCTCAATCCAGCGGACCTTCCTTCCCGCGGCCTGCTG
CCGGCTCTGCGGCCTCTTCCGCGTCTTCGCCTTCGCCCTCAGACGAGTCGGATCTCCCTTTGGGCCGCCT
CCCCGCATCGATACCGAGCGCTGCTCGAGAGATCTACGGGTGGCATCCCTGTGACCCCTCCCCAGTGCCT
CTCCTGGCCCTGGAAGTTGCCACTCCAGTGCCCACCAGCCTTGTCCTAATAAAATTAAGTTGCATCATTT
TGTCTGACTAGGTGTCCTTCTATAATATTATGGGGTGGAGGGGGGTGGTATGGAGCAAGGGGCAAGTTGG
GAAGACAACCTGTAGGGCCTGCGGGGTCTATTGGGAACCAAGCTGGAGTGCAGTGGCACAATCTTGGCTC
ACTGCAATCTCCGCCTCCTGGGTTCAAGCGATTCTCCTGCCTCAGCCTCCCGAGTTGTTGGGATTCCAGG
CATGCATGACCAGGCTCAGCTAATTTTTGTTTTTTTGGTAGAGACGGGGTTTCACCATATTGGCCAGGCT
GGTCTCCAACTCCTAATCTCAGGTGATCTACCCACCTTGGCCTCCCAAATTGCTGGGATTACAGGCGTGA
ACCACTGCTCCCTTCCCTGTCCTTCTGATTTTGTAGGTAACCACGTGCGGACCGAGCGGCCGCAGGAACC
CCTAGTGATGGAGTTGGCCACTCCCTCTCTGCGCGCTCGCTCGCTCACTGAGGCCGGGCGACCAAAGGTC
GCCCGACGCCCGGGCTTTGCCCGGGCGGCCTCAGTGAGCGAGCGAGCGCGCAGCTGCCTGCAGGGGCGCC
TGATGCGGTATTTTCTCCTTACGCATCTGTGCGGTATTTCACACCGCATA
[142 nt withheld, positions 3901-4042]
C
[141 nt withheld, positions 4044-4184]
CCTTTGACGTTGGAGTCCACGTTCTTTAATAGTGGACTCTTGTTCCAAACTGGAACAACACTCAACCCTA
TCTCGGGCTATTCTTTTGATTTATAAGGGATTTTGCCGATTTCGGCCTATTGGTTAAAAAATGAGCTGAT
TTAACAAAAATTTAACGCGAATTTTAACAAAATATTAACGTTTACAATTTTATGGTGCACTCTCAGTACA
ATCTGCTCTGATGCCGCATAGTTAAGCCAGCCCCGACACCCGCCAACACCCGCTGACGCGCCCTGACGGG
CTTGTCTGCTCCCGGCATCCGCTTACAGACAAGCTGTGACCGTCTCCGGGAGCTGCATGTGTCAGAGGTT
TTCACCGTCATCACCGAAACGCGCGAGACGAAAGGGCCTCGTGATACGCCTATTTTTATAGGTTAATGTC
ATGATAATAATGGTTTCTTAGACGTCAGGTGGCACTTTTCGGGGAAATGTGCGCGGAACCCCTATTTGTT
TATTTTTCTAAATACATTCAAATATGTATCCGCTCATGAGACAATAACCCTGATAAATGCTTCAATAATA
TTGAAAAAGGAAGAGTATGAGTATTCAACATTTCCGTGTCGCCCTTATTCCCTTTTTTGCGGCATTTTGC
CTTCCTGTTTTTGCTCACCCAGAAACGCTGGTGAAAGTAAAAGATGCTGAAGATCAGTTGGGTGCACGAG
TGGGTTACATCGAACTGGATCTCAACAGCGGTAAGATCCTTGAGAGTTTTCGCCCCGAAGAACGTTTTCC
AATGATGAGCACTTTTAAAGTTCTGCTATGTGGCGCGGTATTATCCCGTATTGACGCCGGGCAAGAGCAA
CTCGGTCGCCGCATACACTATTCTCAGAATGACTTGGTTGAGTACTCACCAGTCACAGAAAAGCATCTTA
CGGATGGCATGACAGTAAGAGAATTATGCAGTGCTGCCATAACCATGAGTGATAACACTGCGGCCAACTT
ACTTCTGACAACGATCGGAGGACCGAAGGAGCTAACCGCTTTTTTGCACAACATGGGGGATCATGTAACT
CGCCTTGATCGTTGGGAACCGGAGCTGAATGAAGCCATACCAAACGACGAGCGTGACACCACGATGCCTG
TAGCAATGGCAACAACGTTGCGCAAACTATTAACTGGCGAACTACTTACTCTAGCTTCCCGGCAACAATT
AATAGACTGGATGGAGGCGGATAAAGTTGCAGGACCACTTCTGCGCTCGGCCCTTCCGGCTGGCTGGTTT
ATTGCTGATAAATCTGGAGCCGGTGAGCGTGGGTCTCGCGGTATCATTGCAGCACTGGGGCCAGATGGTA
AGCCCTCCCGTATCGTAGTTATCTACACGACGGGGAGTCAGGCAACTATGGATGAACGAAATAGACAGAT
CGCTGAGATAGGTGCCTCACTGATTAAGCATTGGTAACTGTCAGACCAAGTTTACTCATATATACTTTAG
ATTGATTTAAAACTTCATTTTTAATTTAAAAGGATCTAGGTGAAGATCCTTTTTGATAATCTCATGACCA
AAATCCCTTAACGTGAGTTTTCGTTCCACTGAGCGTCAGACCCCGTAGAAAAGATCAAAGGATCTTCTTG
AGATCCTTTTTTTCTGCGCGTAATCTGCTGCTTGCAAACAAAAAAACCACCGCTACCAGCGGTGGTTTGT
TTGCCGGATCAAGAGCTACCAACTCTTTTTCCGAAGGTAACTGGCTTCAGCAGAGCGCAGATACCAAATA
CTGTCCTTCTAGTGTAGCCGTAGTTAGGCCACCACTTCAAGAACTCTGTAGCACCGCCTACATACCTCGC
TCTGCTAATCCTGTTACCAGTGGCTGCTGCCAGTGGCGATAAGTCGTGTCTTACCGGGTTGGACTCAAGA
CGATAGTTACCGGATAAGGCGCAGCGGTCGGGCTGAACGGGGGGTTCGTGCACACAGCCCAGCTTGGAGC
GAACGACCTACACCGAACTGAGATACCTACAGCGTGAGCTATGAGAAAGCGCCACGCTTCCCGAAGGGAG
AAAGGCGGACAGGTATCCGGTAAGCGGCAGGGTCGGAACAGGAGAGCGCACGAGGGAGCTTCCAGGGGGA
AACGCCTGGTATCTTTATAGTCCTGTCGGGTTTCGCCACCTCTGACTTGAGCGTCGATTTTTGTGATGCT
CGTCAGGGGGGCGGAGCCTATGGAAAAACGCCAGCAACGCGGCCTTTTTACGGTTCCTGGCCTTTTGCTG
GCCTTTTGCTCACATGT
Features (pLannotate 1.2.2; 16 found; start..end, strand, type, name):
     12..39      +  repeat_region  AAV2 ITR (fragment): inverted terminal repeat of adeno-associated virus serotype 2 inverted
     68..95      +  repeat_region  AAV2 ITR (fragment): inverted terminal repeat of adeno-associated virus serotype 2 inverted
    682..878     +  promoter       SV40 promoter: SV40 early promoter
    891..1816    +  CDS            ChR2 (fragment): N-terminal fragment of channelrhodopsin-2 from the alga Chlamydomonas reinhardtii (Nagel et al., 2003) blue light-activated cation channel
   1821..2537    +  CDS            EGFP: EGFP is a basic (constitutively fluorescent) green fluorescent protein published in 1996, derived from Aequorea victoria. It is reported to be a rapidly-maturing weak dimer with moderate acid sensitivity.
   2544..2568    +  misc_feature   MCS (fragment): pBluescript multiple cloning site
   2568..3156    +  misc_feature   WPRE: woodchuck hepatitis virus posttranscriptional regulatory element
   3188..3664    +  polyA_signal   hGH poly(A) signal: human growth hormone polyadenylation signal
   3704..3844    +  repeat_region  AAV2 ITR: inverted terminal repeat of adeno-associated virus serotype 2 inverted
   3849..3900    -  misc_feature   bom (fragment): basis of mobility region from pBR322
   3919..4299    +  rep_origin     M13 ori (sequence partly withheld): M13 bacteriophage origin of replication; arrow indicates direction of (+) strand synthesis
   4375..4424    -  misc_feature   bom (fragment): basis of mobility region from pBR322
   4526..4561    -  CDS            rop (fragment): Rop protein, which maintains plasmids at low copy number; rop
   4656..4760    +  promoter       AmpR promoter: bla
   4761..5621    +  CDS            AmpR: β-lactamase; bla; confers resistance to ampicillin, carbenicillin, and related antibiotics
   5792..6380    +  rep_origin     ori: high-copy-number ColE1/pMB1/pBR322/pUC origin of replication
