[The description below was written by a language model from this plasmid's Addgene catalogue record, the feature table of its GenBank file and pLannotate feature annotations shown in this document.]
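Description:
153_pAAV-ProC31-CatCh-GFP-WPRE is a 6,441 bp AAV transfer plasmid built on a pAAV backbone and used to produce recombinant adeno-associated virus. It is maintained in E. coli through a high-copy ColE1/pUC-type origin and selected with ampicillin via the bla (AmpR) gene. An f1/M13 phage origin is also present in the backbone. AAV2 inverted terminal repeats flank the expression cassette and supply the cis signals needed for replication and packaging of the intervening DNA into AAV capsids. The two feature tables describe the same sequence with coordinates offset by about 130 bp, which reflects a different numbering start point.

The payload is CatCh-GFP, the L132C variant of the blue-light-gated cation channel channelrhodopsin-2 from Chlamydomonas reinhardtii, fused at its C-terminus to EGFP so that expressing cells can be both optically activated and visualised. A Kozak consensus sits at the start of the open reading frame. Downstream, a WPRE enhances transcript stability and expression, and a human growth hormone polyadenylation signal terminates the message.

The catalogue names the promoter as ProC31, one of a series of synthetic promoters. It is not labelled in either annotation. The tables instead mark an SV40 early promoter/origin segment immediately upstream of the coding sequence, preceded by several hundred unannotated bases. This suggests that ProC31 may combine a synthetic element with an SV40-derived minimal promoter, although the record does not state this.

The stated purpose is to target expression to neuronal and glial cell types in mouse, non-human primate and human retina. The record does not say which cell type ProC31 targets.
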