Addgene plasmid #125966: 153_pAAV-ProC31-CatCh-GFP-WPRE
Purpose: Targeting expression to neuronal and glial cell types in mice, non-human primates, and human retina
Depositing lab: Botond Roska. Depositing organization: Friedrich Miescher Institute for Biomedical Research. Publication: Targeting neuronal and glial cell types with synthetic promoter AAVs in mice, non-human primates and humans. Juttner J, Szabo A, Gross-Scherf B, Morikawa RK, Rompani SB, Hantz P, Szikra T, Esposti F, Cowan CS, Bharioke A, Patino-Alvarez CP, Keles O, Kusnyerik A, Azoulay T, Hartl D, Krebs AR, Schubeler D, Hajdu RI, Lukats A, Nemeth J, Nagy ZZ, Wu KC, Wu RH, Xiang L, Fang XL, Jin ZB, Goldblum D, Hasler PW, Scholl HPN, Krol J, Roska B. Nat Neurosci. 2019 Jul 8. pii: 10.1038/s41593-019-0431-2. doi: 10.1038/s41593-019-0431-2. PubMed 31285614.
Backbone
  Vector backbone: pAAV
  Vector type: AAV
Growth in bacteria
  Bacterial resistance: Ampicillin, 100 μg/mL
  Growth temperature: 37°C
  Growth strain: NEB Stable
  Copy number: High Copy
Gene/Insert
  Gene/Insert name: CatCh-GFP (alt name: ChR2(L132C)-EGFP)
  Species: Synthetic
  Promoter: ProC31
  Cloning method: Restriction Enzyme; 5′ cloning site Unknown (unknown if destroyed); 3′ cloning site Unknown (unknown if destroyed)
Terms and licenses: Academic/Nonprofit Terms; Industry Terms: Not Available to Industry
Depositor comments: Please visit https://www.biorxiv.org/content/early/2018/10/04/434720.full.pdf for BioRxiv preprint
How to cite: 153_pAAV-ProC31-CatCh-GFP-WPRE was a gift from Botond Roska (Addgene plasmid # 125966 ; http://n2t.net/addgene:125966 ; RRID:Addgene_125966)
